Addgene plasmid #180655: pMYT002
Purpose: Encodes pLacD as a Type 2 part to be used in the Dueber YTK and Ellis MYT systems
Depositing lab: Tom Ellis. Depositing organization: Imperial College London. Publication: A Multiplex MoClo Toolkit for Extensive and Flexible Engineering of Saccharomyces cerevisiae. Shaw WM, Khalil AS, Ellis T. ACS Synth Biol. 2023 Nov 6. doi: 10.1021/acssynbio.3c00423. PubMed 37930278.
Backbone
  Vector backbone: pYTK001
  Backbone manufacturer: John Dueber
  Vector type: Synthetic Biology
Growth in bacteria
  Bacterial resistance: Chloramphenicol, 25 μg/mL
  Growth temperature: 37°C
  Growth strain: DH5alpha
  Copy number: High Copy
Gene/Insert
  Gene/Insert name: pLacD
  Species: Synthetic
  Cloning method: Restriction Enzyme; 5′ cloning site Unknown (unknown if destroyed)
Terms and licenses: Academic/Nonprofit Terms; Industry Terms: Not Available to Industry
How to cite: pMYT002 was a gift from Tom Ellis (Addgene plasmid # 180655 ; http://n2t.net/addgene:180655 ; RRID:Addgene_180655)
