[The description below was written by a language model from this plasmid's Addgene catalogue record and pLannotate feature annotations shown in this document.]
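Description:
pMYT002 is a small (about 1.85 kb) synthetic-biology part plasmid built in the pYTK001 entry-vector backbone of the yeast MoClo toolkit (YTK). It stores a single standardized DNA part rather than a complete expression unit. It is maintained in E. coli through a high-copy ColE1/pUC-type origin of replication and selected with chloramphenicol, via the cat (chloramphenicol acetyltransferase) gene driven by its native cat promoter and followed by a lambda t0 terminator. No yeast origin or yeast selectable marker is annotated, consistent with a plasmid that serves only as a bacterial storage and donor vector for modular assembly.

The payload is pLacD, a synthetic promoter formatted as a Type 2 part, the position reserved for promoters in the YTK hierarchy and in the compatible multiplex yeast toolkit (MYT). The annotated features show two copies of the lac operator, the binding site for the LacI repressor, placed just upstream of a short fragment matching the S. cerevisiae TDH3 (GAP) promoter. This arrangement suggests a compact yeast promoter whose activity can be repressed by LacI and relieved by IPTG, although the record does not describe its regulatory behaviour or strength, and the rest of the promoter region is unannotated. The repressor itself is not encoded here and would have to come from another part. The flanking cloning sites are not recorded. In use, the part would be combined with coding sequence, terminator and other toolkit parts to build transcription units for engineering Saccharomyces cerevisiae.
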