Features (pLannotate 1.2.2; 7 found; start..end, strand, type, name):
     96..112     +  protein_bind   lac operator: The lac repressor binds to the lac operator to inhibit transcription in E. coli. This inhibition can be relieved by adding lactose or isopropyl-β-D-thiogalactopyranoside (IPTG). lac repressor encoded by lacI
    149..165     +  protein_bind   lac operator: The lac repressor binds to the lac operator to inhibit transcription in E. coli. This inhibition can be relieved by adding lactose or isopropyl-β-D-thiogalactopyranoside (IPTG). lac repressor encoded by lacI
    168..189     +  promoter       GAP promoter (fragment): S. cerevisiae TDH3; promoter for glyceraldehyde-3-phosphate dehydrogenase
    219..253     -  terminator     lambda t0 terminator: minimal transcription terminator from phage lambda (Scholtissek and Grosse, 1987)
    327..983     -  CDS            cat: CAT_ECOLX - Experimental evidence at protein level: Swiss-Prot protein existence level 1. This enzyme is an effector of chloramphenicol resistance in bacteria. From Escherichia coli. This protein is used as a marker in many commonly used cloning vectors, such as pACYC184.
    984..1081    -  promoter       cat promoter: promoter of the E. coli cat gene encoding chloramphenicol acetyltransferase
   1165..1753    +  rep_origin     ori: high-copy-number ColE1/pMB1/pBR322/pUC origin of replication
>Addgene plasmid #180655 | pMYT002 | addgene full sequence | sequence record 369248 | Addgene NGS Result
AGTCGGTCTCAAACGCGACTTTCAGGTGGCGCGCCACAGAGGGGCTTAATTAATATTACAAGTTTTAAAT
TTGGAATATTCTTTATAAAAGATAATTGTGAGCGGATAACAATAAGCACTGTTGGGCGTGAGTGCAGGCG
CCGGGCAATTGTGAGCGGATAACAACGTAAACACACATAAACAAACAAATCAAAAAAGATCTATGTGAGA
CCAGACCAATAAAAAACGCCCGGCGGCAACCGAGCGTTCTGAACAAATCCAGATGGAGTTCTGAGGTCAT
TACTGGATCTATCAACAGGAGTCCAAGCGAGCTCGATATCAAATTACGCCCCGCCCTGCCACTCATCGCA
GTACTGTTGTAATTCATTAAGCATTCTGCCGACATGGAAGCCATCACAAACGGCATGATGAACCTGAATC
GCCAGCGGCATCAGCACCTTGTCGCCTTGCGTATAATATTTGCCCATGGTGAAAACGGGGGCGAAGAAGT
TGTCCATATTGGCCACGTTTAAATCAAAACTGGTGAAACTCACCCAGGGATTGGCTGAAACGAAAAACAT
ATTCTCAATAAACCCTTTAGGGAAATAGGCCAGGTTTTCACCGTAACACGCCACATCTTGCGAATATATG
TGTAGAAACTGCCGGAAATCGTCGTGGTATTCACTCCAGAGCGATGAAAACGTTTCAGTTTGCTCATGGA
AAACGGTGTAACAAGGGTGAACACTATCCCATATCACCAGCTCACCGTCTTTCATTGCCATACGAAATTC
CGGATGAGCATTCATCAGGCGGGCAAGAATGTGAATAAAGGCCGGATAAAACTTGTGCTTATTTTTCTTT
ACGGTCTTTAAAAAGGCCGTAATATCCAGCTGAACGGTCTGGTTATAGGTACATTGAGCAACTGACTGAA
ATGCCTCAAAATGTTCTTTACGATGCCATTGGGATATATCAACGGTGGTATATCCAGTGATTTTTTTCTC
CATTTTAGCTTCCTTAGCTCCTGAAAATCTCGATAACTCAAAAAATACGCCCGGTAGTGATCTTATTTCA
TTATGGTGAAAGTTGGAACCTCTTACGTGCCCGATCAATCATGACCAAAATCCCTTAACGTGAGTTTTCG
TTCCACTGAGCGTCAGACCCCGTAGAAAAGATCAAAGGATCTTCTTGAGATCCTTTTTTTCTGCGCGTAA
TCTGCTGCTTGCAAACAAAAAAACCACCGCTACCAGCGGTGGTTTGTTTGCCGGATCAAGAGCTACCAAC
TCTTTTTCCGAAGGTAACTGGCTTCAGCAGAGCGCAGATACCAAATACTGTTCTTCTAGTGTAGCCGTAG
TTAGGCCACCACTTCAAGAACTCTGTAGCACCGCCTACATACCTCGCTCTGCTAATCCTGTTACCAGTGG
CTGCTGCCAGTGGCGATAAGTCGTGTCTTACCGGGTTGGACTCAAGACGATAGTTACCGGATAAGGCGCA
GCGGTCGGGCTGAACGGGGGGTTCGTGCACACAGCCCAGCTTGGAGCGAACGACCTACACCGAACTGAGA
TACCTACAGCGTGAGCTATGAGAAAGCGCCACGCTTCCCGAAGGGAGAAAGGCGGACAGGTATCCGGTAA
GCGGCAGGGTCGGAACAGGAGAGCGCACGAGGGAGCTTCCAGGGGGAAACGCCTGGTATCTTTATAGTCC
TGTCGGGTTTCGCCACCTCTGACTTGAGCGTCGATTTTTGTGATGCTCGTCAGGGGGGCGGAGCCTATGG
AAAAACGCCAGCAACGCGGCCTTTTTACGGTTCCTGGCCTTTTGCTGGCCTTTTGCTCACATGTTCTTTC
CTGCGTTATCCCCTGATTCTGTGGATAACCGT
